>Addgene plasmid #164696 | FLAG-PRMT3(E338Q) | addgene full sequence | sequence record 327074 | Addgene NGS Result
CGCGTTGACATTGATTATTGACTAGTTATTAATAGTAATCAATTACGGGGTCATTAGTTCATAGCCCATA
TATGGAGTTCCGCGTTACATAACTTACGGTAAATGGCCCGCCTGGCTGACCGCCCAACGACCCCCGCCCA
TTGACGTCAATAATGACGTATGTTCCCATAGTAACGCCAATAGGGACTTTCCATTGACGTCAATGGGTGG
AGTATTTACGGTAAACTGCCCACTTGGCAGTACATCAAGTGTATCATATGCCAAGTACGCCCCCTATTGA
CGTCAATGACGGTAAATGGCCCGCCTGGCATTATGCCCAGTACATGACCTTATGGGACTTTCCTACTTGG
CAGTACATCTACGTATTAGTCATCGCTATTACCATGGTGATGCGGTTTTGGCAGTACATCAATGGGCGTG
GATAGCGGTTTGACTCACGGGGATTTCCAAGTCTCCACCCCATTGACGTCAATGGGAGTTTGTTTTGGCA
CCAAAATCAACGGGACTTTCCAAAATGTCGTAACAACTCCGCCCCATTGACGCAAATGGGCGGTAGGCGT
GTACGGTGGGAGGTCTATATAAGCAGAGCTCTCTGGCTAACTAGAGAACCCACTGCTTACTGGCTTATCG
AAATTAATACGACTCACTATAGGGAGACCCAAGCTTGGTACCGAGCTCGGATCCGCCACCATGGATTACA
AGGATGACGACGACGATAAGTGCTCGTTAGCGTCAGGCGCTACCGGCGGCCGGGGCGCTGTGGAGAATGA
GGAGGACCTGCCAGAACTGTCGGACAGCGGGGACGAGGCCGCCTGGGAGGATGAGGACGATGCAGATCTC
CCCCACGGCAAGCAGCAGACCCCCTGCCTGTTCTGTAACAGGTTATTCACATCTGCTGAAGAAACATTTT
CGCACTGTAAGTCTGAGCATCAGTTTAATATTGACAGCATGGTTCATAAACATGGACTTGAATTTTATGG
ATACATTAAGCTAATAAATTTTATTAGACTTAAGAATCCTACAGTTGAGTACATGAATTCCATATACAAC
CCAGTGCCTTGGGAGAAAGAAGAGTATTTGAAGCCAGTATTAGAAGATGACCTTTTACTTCAATTTGATG
TAGAAGATCTTTATGAACCGGTGTCAGTACCCTTCTCATACCCCAATGGACTCAGTGAAAATACATCTGC
TGTTGAAAAATTGAAACATATGGAAGCCAGGGCACTGTCTGCTGAAGCCGCATTGGCCAGAGCACGTGAG
GATCTGCAAAAAATGAAACAATTTGCTCAGGATTTTGTGATGCACACAGATGTCAGAACCTGCTCGTCAT
CTACTAGTGTCATTGCGGACCTCCAGGAGGATGAGGATGGTGTTTATTTCAGCTCATACGGGCATTATGG
GATACATGAAGAAATGCTAAAGGACAAAATACGAACAGAAAGCTACCGAGATTTCATATACCAAAATCCA
CATATCTTCAAAGACAAGGTAGTTTTGGATGTTGGGTGTGGAACTGGAATTCTCTCTATGTTTGCTGCTA
AAGCTGGGGCGAAGAAGGTTCTTGGAGTTGATCAATCTGAAATACTTTACCAGGCAATGGATATTATAAG
ACTAAATAAACTTGAAGATACTATTACACTAATTAAAGGAAAGATTGAAGAAGTTCATCTTCCTGTAGAA
AAAGTAGATGTTATCATATCTGAGTGGATGGGCTATTTTCTTCTGTTTCAGTCTATGTTAGATTCTGTCC
TTTATGCAAAGAACAAATACTTGGCAAAAGGAGGCTCGGTCTACCCTGACATTTGCACTATCAGCCTTGT
AGCAGTGAGTGATGTGAATAAACATGCTGATAGAATTGCTTTTTGGGATGATGTCTATGGCTTCAAGATG
TCCTGCATGAAGAAAGCAGTTATCCCAGAAGCTGTTGTGGAAGTTTTAGATCCGAAGACTCTTATTTCAG
AACCTTGTGGTATTAAGCATATAGATTGCCATACGACGTCTATCTCAGATTTGGAATTTTCATCAGATTT
TACCCTGAAAATCACAAGGACATCCATGTGCACGGCAATTGCTGGCTACTTTGATATATATTTTGAGAAG
AATTGCCACAACAGGGTCGTGTTCTCTACGGGCCCTCAGAGCACCAAAACACACTGGAAACAAACAGTAT
TTCTACTGGAAAAACCATTTTCAGTTAAAGCAGGTGAAGCCTTGAAAGGAAAGGTCACAGTTCACAAGAA
TAAGAAAGATCCACGTTCTCTCACCGTGACCCTCACGTTGAATAATTCAACTCAAACTTATGGTCTCCAG
TGACTCGAGCATGCATCTAGAGGGCCCTATTCTATAGTGTCACCTAAATGCTAGAGCTCGCTGATCAGCC
TCGACTGTGCCTTCTAGTTGCCAGCCATCTGTTGTTTGCCCCTCCCCCGTGCCTTCCTTGACCCTGGAAG
GTGCCACTCCCACTGTCCTTTCCTAATAAAATGAGGAAATTGCATCGCATTGTCTGAGTAGGTGTCATTC
TATTCTGGGGGGTGGGGTGGGGCAGGACAGCAAGGGGGAGGATTGGGAAGACAATAGCAGGCATGCTGGG
GATGCGGTGGGCTCTATGGCTTCTGAGGCGGAAAGAACCAGCTGGGGCTCTAGGGGGTATCCCC
[124 nt withheld, positions 2655-2778]
C
[91 nt withheld, positions 2780-2870]
A
[49 nt withheld, positions 2872-2920]
CCTTTGACGTTGGAGTCCACGTTCTTT
[37 nt withheld, positions 2948-2984]
ACCCTATCTCGGTCTATTCTTTTGATTTATAAGGGATTTTGCCGATTTCGGCCTATTGGTTAAAAAATGA
GCTGATTTAACAAAAATTTAACGCGAATTAATTCTGTGGAATGTGTGTCAGTTAGGGTGTGGAAAGTCCC
CAGGCTCCCCAGCAGGCAGAAGTATGCAAAGCATGCATCTCAATTAGTCAGCAACCAGGTGTGGAAAGTC
CCCAGGCTCCCCAGCAGGCAGAAGTATGCAAAGCATGCATCTCAATTAGTCAGCAACCATAGTCCCGCCC
CTAACTCCGCCCATCCCGCCCCTAACTCCGCCCAGTTCCGCCCATTCTCCGCCCCATGGCTGACTAATTT
TTTTTATTTATGCAGAGGCCGAGGCCGCCTCTGCCTCTGAGCTATTCCAGAAGTAGTGAGGAGGCTTTTT
TGGAGGCCTAGGCTTTTGCAAAAAGCTCCCGGGAGCTTGTATATCCATTTTCGGATCTGATCAAGAGACA
GGATGAGGATCGTTTCGCATGATTGAACAAGATGGATTGCACGCAGGTTCTCCGGCCGCTTGGGTGGAGA
GGCTATTCGGCTATGACTGGGCACAACAGACAATCGGCTGCTCTGATGCCGCCGTGTTCCGGCTGTCAGC
GCAGGGGCGCCCGGTTCTTTTTGTCAAGACCGACCTGTCCGGTGCCCTGAATGAACTGCAGGACGAGGCA
GCGCGGCTATCGTGGCTGGCCACGACGGGCGTTCCTTGCGCAGCTGTGCTCGACGTTGTCACTGAAGCGG
GAAGGGACTGGCTGCTATTGGGCGAAGTGCCGGGGCAGGATCTCCTGTCATCTCACCTTGCTCCTGCCGA
GAAAGTATCCATCATGGCTGATGCAATGCGGCGGCTGCATACGCTTGATCCGGCTACCTGCCCATTCGAC
CACCAAGCGAAACATCGCATCGAGCGAGCACGTACTCGGATGGAAGCCGGTCTTGTCGATCAGGATGATC
TGGACGAAGAGCATCAGGGGCTCGCGCCAGCCGAACTGTTCGCCAGGCTCAAGGCGCGCATGCCCGACGG
CGAGGATCTCGTCGTGACCCATGGCGATGCCTGCTTGCCGAATATCATGGTGGAAAATGGCCGCTTTTCT
GGATTCATCGACTGTGGCCGGCTGGGTGTGGCGGACCGCTATCAGGACATAGCGTTGGCTACCCGTGATA
TTGCTGAAGAGCTTGGCGGCGAATGGGCTGACCGCTTCCTCGTGCTTTACGGTATCGCCGCTCCCGATTC
GCAGCGCATCGCCTTCTATCGCCTTCTTGACGAGTTCTTCTGAGCGGGACTCTGGGGTTCGAAATGACCG
ACCAAGCGACGCCCAACCTGCCATCACGAGATTTCGATTCCACCGCCGCCTTCTATGAAAGGTTGGGCTT
CGGAATCGTTTTCCGGGACGCCGGCTGGATGATCCTCCAGCGCGGGGATCTCATGCTGGAGTTCTTCGCC
CACCCCAACTTGTTTATTGCAGCTTATAATGGTTACAAATAAAGCAATAGCATCACAAATTTCACAAATA
AAGCATTTTTTTCACTGCATTCTAGTTGTGGTTTGTCCAAACTCATCAATGTATCTTATCATGTCTGTAT
ACCGTCGACCTCTAGCTAGAGCTTGGCGTAATCATGGTCATAGCTGTTTCCTGTGTGAAATTGTTATCCG
CTCACAATTCCACACAACATACGAGCCGGAAGCATAAAGTGTAAAGCCTGGGGTGCCTAATGAGTGAGCT
AACTCACATTAATTGCGTTGCGCTCACTGCCCGCTTTCCAGTCGGGAAACCTGTCGTGCCAGCTGCATTA
ATGAATCGGCCAACGCGCGGGGAGAGGCGGTTTGCGTATTGGGCGCTCTTCCGCTTCCTCGCTCACTGAC
TCGCTGCGCTCGGTCGTTCGGCTGCGGCGAGCGGTATCAGCTCACTCAAAGGCGGTAATACGGTTATCCA
CAGAATCAGGGGATAACGCAGGAAAGAACATGTGAGCAAAAGGCCAGCAAAAGGCCAGGAACCGTAAAAA
GGCCGCGTTGCTGGCGTTTTTCCATAGGCTCCGCCCCCCTGACGAGCATCACAAAAATCGACGCTCAAGT
CAGAGGTGGCGAAACCCGACAGGACTATAAAGATACCAGGCGTTTCCCCCTGGAAGCTCCCTCGTGCGCT
CTCCTGTTCCGACCCTGCCGCTTACCGGATACCTGTCCGCCTTTCTCCCTTCGGGAAGCGTGGCGCTTTC
TCATAGCTCACGCTGTAGGTATCTCAGTTCGGTGTAGGTCGTTCGCTCCAAGCTGGGCTGTGTGCACGAA
CCCCCCGTTCAGCCCGACCGCTGCGCCTTATCCGGTAACTATCGTCTTGAGTCCAACCCGGTAAGACACG
ACTTATCGCCACTGGCAGCAGCCACTGGTAACAGGATTAGCAGAGCGAGGTATGTAGGCGGTGCTACAGA
GTTCTTGAAGTGGTGGCCTAACTACGGCTACACTAGAAGAACAGTATTTGGTATCTGCGCTCTGCTGAAG
CCAGTTACCTTCGGAAAAAGAGTTGGTAGCTCTTGATCCGGCAAACAAACCACCGCTGGTAGCGGTGGTT
TTTTTGTTTGCAAGCAGCAGATTACGCGCAGAAAAAAAGGATCTCAAGAAGATCCTTTGATCTTTTCTAC
GGGGTCTGACGCTCAGTGGAACGAAAACTCACGTTAAGGGATTTTGGTCATGAGATTATCAAAAAGGATC
TTCACCTAGATCCTTTTAAATTAAAAATGAAGTTTTAAATCAATCTAAAGTATATATGAGTAAACTTGGT
CTGACAGTTACCAATGCTTAATCAGTGAGGCACCTATCTCAGCGATCTGTCTATTTCGTTCATCCATAGT
TGCCTGACTCCCCGTCGTGTAGATAACTACGATACGGGAGGGCTTACCATCTGGCCCCAGTGCTGCAATG
ATACCGCGAGACCCACGCTCACCGGCTCCAGATTTATCAGCAATAAACCAGCCAGCCGGAAGGGCCGAGC
GCAGAAGTGGTCCTGCAACTTTATCCGCCTCCATCCAGTCTATTAATTGTTGCCGGGAAGCTAGAGTAAG
TAGTTCGCCAGTTAATAGTTTGCGCAACGTTGTTGCCATTGCTACAGGCATCGTGGTGTCACGCTCGTCG
TTTGGTATGGCTTCATTCAGCTCCGGTTCCCAACGATCAAGGCGAGTTACATGATCCCCCATGTTGTGCA
AAAAAGCGGTTAGCTCCTTCGGTCCTCCGATCGTTGTCAGAAGTAAGTTGGCCGCAGTGTTATCACTCAT
GGTTATGGCAGCACTGCATAATTCTCTTACTGTCATGCCATCCGTAAGATGCTTTTCTGTGACTGGTGAG
TACTCAACCAAGTCATTCTGAGAATAGTGTATGCGGCGACCGAGTTGCTCTTGCCCGGCGTCAATACGGG
ATAATACCGCGCCACATAGCAGAACTTTAAAAGTGCTCATCATTGGAAAACGTTCTTCGGGGCGAAAACT
CTCAAGGATCTTACCGCTGTTGAGATCCAGTTCGATGTAACCCACTCGTGCACCCAACTGATCTTCAGCA
TCTTTTACTTTCACCAGCGTTTCTGGGTGAGCAAAAACAGGAAGGCAAAATGCCGCAAAAAAGGGAATAA
GGGCGACACGGAAATGTTGAATACTCATACTCTTCCTTTTTCAATATTATTGAAGCATTTATCAGGGTTA
TTGTCTCATGAGCGGATACATATTTGAATGTATTTAGAAAAATAAACAAATAGGGGTTCCGCGCACATTT
CCCCGAAAAGTGCCACCTGACGTCGACGGATCGGGAGATCTCCCGATCCCCTATGGTGCACTCTCAGTAC
AATCTGCTCTGATGCCGCATAGTTAAGCCAGTATCTGCTCCCTGCTTGTGTGTTGGAGGTCGCTGAGTAG
TGCGCGAGCAAAATTTAAGCTACAACAAGGCAAGGCTTGACCGACAATTGCATGAAGAATCTGCTTAGGG
TTAGGCGTTTTGCGCTGCTTCGCGATGTACGGGCCAGATATA
Features (pLannotate 1.2.2; 22 found; start..end, strand, type, name):
      7..386     +  enhancer       CMV enhancer: human cytomegalovirus immediate early enhancer
    387..590     +  promoter       CMV promoter: human cytomegalovirus (CMV) immediate early promoter
    586..619     +  LTR            5' LTR (truncated) (fragment): truncated 5' long terminal repeat (LTR) from HIV-1
    635..653     +  promoter       T7 promoter: promoter for bacteriophage T7 RNA polymerase
    694..713     +  CDS            3xFLAG (fragment): three tandem FLAG® epitope tags
    721..2310    +  CDS            PRMT3: ANM3_HUMAN - Also known as HRMT1L3. Experimental evidence at protein level: Swiss-Prot protein existence level 1. Methylates (mono and asymmetric dimethylation) the guanidino nitrogens of arginyl residues in some proteins. From Homo sapiens (Human).
   2341..2359    -  promoter       SP6 promoter: promoter for bacteriophage SP6 RNA polymerase
   2385..2609    +  polyA_signal   bGH poly(A) signal: bovine growth hormone polyadenylation signal
   2613..2634    +  promoter       SV40 promoter (fragment): SV40 enhancer and early promoter
   2655..3083    +  rep_origin     f1 ori (sequence partly withheld): f1 bacteriophage origin of replication; arrow indicates direction of (+) strand synthesis
   3097..3426    +  promoter       SV40 promoter: SV40 enhancer and early promoter
   3493..4284    +  CDS            neo: KKA2_KLEPN - Also known as kan, nptII. Experimental evidence at protein level: Swiss-Prot protein existence level 1. Resistance to kanamycin, neomycin, paromomycin, ribostamycin, butirosin and gentamicin B. From Klebsiella pneumoniae.
   4308..4466    +  CDS            ble (fragment): BLE_KLEPN - Experimental evidence at protein level: Swiss-Prot protein existence level 1. Binding protein with a strong affinity to the bleomycin family of antibiotics. Binds to CL990; an antimitotic-antibiotic compound. From Klebsiella pneumoniae.
   4461..4582    +  polyA_signal   SV40 poly(A) signal: SV40 polyadenylation signal
   4655..4671    -  protein_bind   lac operator: The lac repressor binds to the lac operator to inhibit transcription in E. coli. This inhibition can be relieved by adding lactose or isopropyl-β-D-thiogalactopyranoside (IPTG). lac repressor encoded by lacI
   4679..4709    -  promoter       lac promoter: promoter for the E. coli lac operon
   4724..4745    -  protein_bind   CAP binding site: CAP binding activates transcription in the presence of cAMP. E. coli catabolite activator protein
   4758..4850    -  CDS            lacI (fragment): lac repressor; lacI; The lac repressor binds to the lac operator to inhibit transcription in E. coli. This inhibition can be relieved by adding lactose or isopropyl-β-D-thiogalactopyranoside (IPTG).
   5033..5621    -  rep_origin     ori: high-copy-number ColE1/pMB1/pBR322/pUC origin of replication
   5792..6652    -  CDS            AmpR: β-lactamase; bla; confers resistance to ampicillin, carbenicillin, and related antibiotics
   6653..6757    -  promoter       AmpR promoter: bla
   6816..6868    -  misc_feature   bom (fragment): basis of mobility region from pBR322
