[The description below was written by a language model from this plasmid's Addgene catalogue record and pLannotate feature annotations shown in this document.]
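Description:
FLAG-PRMT3(E338Q) is a mammalian expression plasmid built on the pcDNA3.1 backbone that drives production of human protein arginine methyltransferase 3 (PRMT3, also called HRMT1L3) carrying an E338Q substitution and an N-terminal FLAG epitope. It is maintained in E. coli through a high-copy ColE1/pUC-type origin and selected with ampicillin via the β-lactamase (AmpR) gene. An f1 origin is also present. The sequenced plasmid is about 7.0 kb.

The expression cassette consists of the human cytomegalovirus immediate-early enhancer and promoter, a short FLAG-matching segment (annotated as a fragment of 3xFLAG, consistent with a single tag), the PRMT3 coding sequence, and the bovine growth hormone polyadenylation signal. T7 and SP6 promoters flank the insert, as is usual for this backbone. The annotated PRMT3 open reading frame spans roughly 1.6 kb, which is longer than the 1,299 bp insert size listed in the catalogue; the record does not explain this difference. A separate SV40 promoter–neomycin phosphotransferase–SV40 poly(A) unit provides G418 selection for stable mammalian cell lines. Small hits to an HIV-1 LTR, ble, lacI and the lac promoter region appear to be fragmentary backbone matches rather than functional elements.

PRMT3 catalyses mono- and asymmetric dimethylation of arginine residues. The record does not state the functional effect of E338Q. The associated publication describes a cell-active allosteric PRMT3 inhibitor, so the plasmid was probably used for transfection-based cellular assays alongside the wild-type enzyme, with the FLAG tag allowing detection or immunoprecipitation.
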