Addgene plasmid #164696: FLAG-PRMT3(E338Q)
Purpose: Expression of PRMT3(E338Q) with an N-terminal FLAG tag
Depositing lab: Cheryl Arrowsmith. Depositing organization: University of Toronto. Publication: A potent, selective and cell-active allosteric inhibitor of protein arginine methyltransferase 3 (PRMT3). Kaniskan HU, Szewczyk MM, Yu Z, Eram MS, Yang X, Schmidt K, Luo X, Dai M, He F, Zang I, Lin Y, Kennedy S, Li F, Dobrovetsky E, Dong A, Smil D, Min SJ, Landon M, Lin-Jones J, Huang XP, Roth BL, Schapira M, Atadja P, Barsyte-Lovejoy D, Arrowsmith CH, Brown PJ, Zhao K, Jin J, Vedadi M. Angew Chem Int Ed Engl. 2015 Apr 20;54(17):5166-70. doi: 10.1002/anie.201412154. Epub 2015 Feb 27. PubMed 25728001.
Backbone
  Vector backbone: pcDNA3.1
  Vector type: Mammalian Expression
Growth in bacteria
  Bacterial resistance: Ampicillin, 100 μg/mL
  Growth temperature: 37°C
  Growth strain: DH5alpha
  Copy number: High Copy
Gene/Insert
  Gene/Insert name: PRMT3 (alt name: HRMT1L3)
  Species: H. sapiens (human)
  Insert size (bp): 1299
  Mutation: E338Q
  Entrez Gene: PRMT3 (a.k.a. HRMT1L3)
  Promoter: CMV
  Tag / fusion protein: FLAG (N terminal on insert)
  Cloning method: Ligation Independent Cloning
  Sequencing primers: 5′ CMV forward: 5' CGCAAATGGGCGGTAGGCGTG 3'; 3′ BGH: 5' TAGAAGGCACAGTCGAGG 3'
Terms and licenses: Academic/Nonprofit Terms; Industry Terms: Not Available to Industry
How to cite: FLAG-PRMT3(E338Q) was a gift from Cheryl Arrowsmith (Addgene plasmid # 164696 ; http://n2t.net/addgene:164696 ; RRID:Addgene_164696)
