>Addgene plasmid #164696 | FLAG-PRMT3(E338Q) | depositor partial sequence | sequence record 319755 | Insert sequence
ATGGATTACAAGGATGACGACGACGATAAGTGCTCGTTAGCGTCAGGCGCTACCGGCGGCCGGGGCGCTG
TGGAGAATGAGGAGGACCTGCCAGAACTGTCGGACAGCGGGGACGAGGCCGCCTGGGAGGATGAGGACGA
TGCAGATCTCCCCCACGGCAAGCAGCAGACCCCCTGCCTGTTCTGTAACAGGTTATTCACATCTGCTGAA
GAAACATTTTCGCACTGTAAGTCTGAGCATCAGTTTAATATTGACAGCATGGTTCATAAACATGGACTTG
AATTTTATGGATACATTAAGCTAATAAATTTTATTAGACTTAAGAATCCTACAGTTGAGTACATGAATTC
CATATACAACCCAGTGCCTTGGGAGAAAGAAGAGTATTTGAAGCCAGTATTAGAAGATGACCTTTTACTT
CAATTTGATGTAGAAGATCTTTATGAACCGGTGTCAGTACCCTTCTCATACCCCAATGGACTCAGTGAAA
ATACATCTGCTGTTGAAAAATTGAAACATATGGAAGCCAGGGCACTGTCTGCTGAAGCCGCATTGGCCAG
AGCACGTGAGGATCTGCAAAAAATGAAACAATTTGCTCAGGATTTTGTGATGCACACAGATGTCAGAACC
TGCTCGTCATCTACTAGTGTCATTGCGGACCTCCAGGAGGATGAGGATGGTGTTTATTTCAGCTCATACG
GGCATTATGGGATACATGAAGAAATGCTAAAGGACAAAATACGAACAGAAAGCTACCGAGATTTCATATA
CCAAAATCCACATATCTTCAAAGACAAGGTAGTTTTGGATGTTGGGTGTGGAACTGGAATTCTCTCTATG
TTTGCTGCTAAAGCTGGGGCGAAGAAGGTTCTTGGAGTTGATCAATCTGAAATACTTTACCAGGCAATGG
ATATTATAAGACTAAATAAACTTGAAGATACTATTACACTAATTAAAGGAAAGATTGAAGAAGTTCATCT
TCCTGTAGAAAAAGTAGATGTTATCATATCTGAGTGGATGGGCTATTTTCTTCTGTTTCAGTCTATGTTA
GATTCTGTCCTTTATGCAAAGAACAAATACTTGGCAAAAGGAGGCTCGGTCTACCCTGACATTTGCACTA
TCAGCCTTGTAGCAGTGAGTGATGTGAATAAACATGCTGATAGAATTGCTTTTTGGGATGATGTCTATGG
CTTCAAGATGTCCTGCATGAAGAAAGCAGTTATCCCAGAAGCTGTTGTGGAAGTTTTAGATCCGAAGACT
CTTATTTCAGAACCTTGTGGTATTAAGCATATAGATTGCCATACGACGTCTATCTCAGATTTGGAATTTT
CATCAGATTTTACCCTGAAAATCACAAGGACATCCATGTGCACGGCAATTGCTGGCTACTTTGATATATA
TTTTGAGAAGAATTGCCACAACAGGGTCGTGTTCTCTACGGGCCCTCAGAGCACCAAAACACACTGGAAA
CAAACAGTATTTCTACTGGAAAAACCATTTTCAGTTAAAGCAGGTGAAGCCTTGAAAGGAAAGGTCACAG
TTCACAAGAATAAGAAAGATCCACGTTCTCTCACCGTGACCCTCACGTTGAATAATTCAACTCAAACTTA
TGGTCTCCAG
